>Addgene plasmid #113755 | pENTR-R4R3-mRuby-C | addgene full sequence | sequence record 238969 | Addgene NGS Result
CTTTCCTGCGTTATCCCCTGATTCTGTGGATAACCGTATTACCGCCTTTGAGTGAGCTGATACCGCTCGC
CGCAGCCGAACGACCGAGCGCAGCGAGTCAGTGAGCGAGGAAGCGGAAGAGCGCCCAATACGCAAACCGC
CTCTCCCCGCGCGTTGGCCGATTCATTAATGCAGCTGGCACGACAGGTTTCCCGACTGGAAAGCGGGCAG
TGAGCGCAACGCAATTAATACGCGTACCGCTAGCCAGGAAGAGTTTGTAGAAACGCAAAAAGGCCATCCG
TCAGGATGGCCTTCTGCTTAGTTTGATGCCTGGCAGTTTATGGCGGGCGTCCTGCCCGCCACCCTCCGGG
CCGTTGCTTCACAACGTTCAAATCCGCTCCCGGCGGATTTGTCCTACTCAGGAGAGCGTTCACCGACAAA
CAACAGATAAAACGAAAGGCCCAGTCTTCCGACTGAGCCTTTCGTTTTATTTGATGCCTGGCAGTTCCCT
ACTCTCGCGTTAACGCTAGCATGGATGTTTTCCCAGTCACGACGTTGTAAAACGACGGCCAGTCTTAAGC
TCGGGCCCCTACAGGTCACTAATACCATCTAAGTAGTTGATTCATAGTGACTGGATATGTTGTGTTTTAC
AGTATTATGTAGTCTGTTTTTTATGCAAAATCTAATTTAATATATTGATATTTATATCATTTTACGTTTC
TCGTTCAACTTTTCTATACAAAGTTGAAGGATCCATGGTGAGCAAGGGCGAGGAGCTGATCAAGGAAAAT
ATGCGTATGAAGGTGGTCATGGAAGGTTCGGTCAACGGCCACCAATTCAAATGCACAGGTGAAGGAGAAG
GCAATCCGTACATGGGAACTCAAACCATGAGGATCAAAGTCATCGAGGGAGGACCCCTGCCATTTGCCTT
TGACATTCTTGCCACGTCGTTCATGTATGGCAGCCGTACTTTTATCAAGTACCCGAAAGGCATTCCTGAT
TTCTTTAAACAGTCCTTTCCTGAGGGTTTTACTTGGGAAAGAGTTACGAGATACGAAGATGGTGGAGTCG
TCACCGTCATGCAGGACACCAGCCTTGAGGATGGCTGTCTCGTTTACCACGTCCAAGTCAGAGGGGTAAA
CTTTCCCTCCAATGGTCCCGTGATGCAGAAGAAGACCAAGGGTTGGGAGCCTAATACAGAGATGATGTAT
CCAGCAGATGGTGGTCTGAGGGGATACACTCATATGGCACTGAAAGTTGATGGTGGTGGCCATCTGTCTT
GCTCTTTCGTAACAACTTACAGGTCAAAAAAGACCGTCGGGAACATCAAGATGCCCGGTATCCATGCCGT
TGATCACCGCCTGGAAAGGTTAGAGGAAAGTGACAATGAAATGTTCGTAGTACAACGCGAACACGCAGTT
GCCAAGTTCGCCGGGCTTGGTGGTGGCATGGACGAGCTGTACAAGTAAACAACTTTGTATAATAAAGTTG
AACGAGAAACGTAAAATGATATAAATATCAATATATTAAATTAGATTTTGCATAAAAAACAGACTACATA
ATACTGTAAAACACAACATATCCAGTCACTATGAATCAACTACTTAGATGGTATTAGTGACCTGTACTGC
AGGGCGGCCGCGATATCCCCTATAGTGAGTCGTATTACATGGTCATAGCTGTTTCCTGGCAGCTCTGGCC
CGTGTCTCAAAATCTCTGATGTTACATTGCACAAGATAAAAATATATCATCATGAACAATAAAACTGTCT
GCTTACATAAACAGTAATACAAGGGGTGTTATGAGCCATATTCAACGGGAAACGTCGAGGCCGCGATTAA
ATTCCAACATGGATGCTGATTTATATGGGTATAAATGGGCTCGCGATAATGTCGGGCAATCAGGTGCGAC
AATCTATCGCTTGTATGGGAAGCCCGATGCGCCAGAGTTGTTTCTGAAACATGGCAAAGGTAGCGTTGCC
AATGATGTTACAGATGAGATGGTCAGACTAAACTGGCTGACGGAATTTATGCCTCTTCCGACCATCAAGC
ATTTTATCCGTACTCCTGATGATGCATGGTTACTCACCACTGCGATCCCCGGAAAAACAGCATTCCAGGT
ATTAGAAGAATATCCTGATTCAGGTGAAAATATTGTTGATGCGCTGGCAGTGTTCCTGCGCCGGTTGCAT
TCGATTCCTGTTTGTAATTGTCCTTTTAACAGCGATCGCGTATTTCGTCTCGCTCAGGCGCAATCACGAA
TGAATAACGGTTTGGTTGATGCGAGTGATTTTGATGACGAGCGTAATGGCTGGCCTGTTGAACAAGTCTG
GAAAGAAATGCATAAACTTTTGCCATTCTCACCGGATTCAGTCGTCACTCATGGTGATTTCTCACTTGAT
AACCTTATTTTTGACGAGGGGAAATTAATAGGTTGTATTGATGTTGGACGAGTCGGAATCGCAGACCGAT
ACCAGGATCTTGCCATCCTATGGAACTGCCTCGGTGAGTTTTCTCCTTCATTACAGAAACGGCTTTTTCA
AAAATATGGTATTGATAATCCTGATATGAATAAATTGCAGTTTCATTTGATGCTCGATGAGTTTTTCTAA
TCAGAATTGGTTAATTGGTTGTAACACTGGCAGAGCATTACGCTGACTTGACGGGACGGCGCAAGCTCAT
GACCAAAATCCCTTAACGTGAGTTACGCGTCGTTCCACTGAGCGTCAGACCCCGTAGAAAAGATCAAAGG
ATCTTCTTGAGATCCTTTTTTTCTGCGCGTAATCTGCTGCTTGCAAACAAAAAAACCACCGCTACCAGCG
GTGGTTTGTTTGCCGGATCAAGAGCTACCAACTCTTTTTCCGAAGGTAACTGGCTTCAGCAGAGCGCAGA
TACCAAATACTGTTCTTCTAGTGTAGCCGTAGTTAGGCCACCACTTCAAGAACTCTGTAGCACCGCCTAC
ATACCTCGCTCTGCTAATCCTGTTACCAGTGGCTGCTGCCAGTGGCGATAAGTCGTGTCTTACCGGGTTG
GACTCAAGACGATAGTTACCGGATAAGGCGCAGCGGTCGGGCTGAACGGGGGGTTCGTGCACACAGCCCA
GCTTGGAGCGAACGACCTACACCGAACTGAGATACCTACAGCGTGAGCTATGAGAAAGCGCCACGCTTCC
CGAAGGGAGAAAGGCGGACAGGTATCCGGTAAGCGGCAGGGTCGGAACAGGAGAGCGCACGAGGGAGCTT
CCAGGGGGAAACGCCTGGTATCTTTATAGTCCTGTCGGGTTTCGCCACCTCTGACTTGAGCGTCGATTTT
TGTGATGCTCGTCAGGGGGGCGGAGCCTATGGAAAAACGCCAGCAACGCGGCCTTTTTACGGTTCCTGGC
CTTTTGCTGGCCTTTTGCTCACATGTT
Features (pLannotate 1.2.2; 11 found; start..end, strand, type, name):
    121..213     +  CDS            lacI (fragment): lac repressor; lacI; The lac repressor binds to the lac operator to inhibit transcription in E. coli. This inhibition can be relieved by adding lactose or isopropyl-β-D-thiogalactopyranoside (IPTG).
    268..295     -  terminator     rrnB T2 terminator: transcription terminator T2 from the E. coli rrnB gene
    427..470     +  terminator     rrnB T1 terminator: Escherichia coli rrnB; transcription terminator T1 from the E. coli rrnB gene
    517..553     -  CDS            lacZα (fragment): LacZα fragment of β-galactosidase; lacZ fragment
    603..722     -  protein_bind   attR1: mutant version of attR; recombination site for the Gateway® LR reaction LR Clonase™
    706..726     -  protein_bind   attB4: mutant version of attB; core recombination site for the Gateway® BP reaction BP Clonase™
    735..1445    +  CDS            mRuby2: mRuby2 is a basic (constitutively fluorescent) red fluorescent protein published in 2012, derived from Entacmaea quadricolor. It has moderate acid sensitivity.
   1450..1573    +  protein_bind   attR3: mutant version of attR; recombination site for the Gateway® LR reaction LR Clonase™
   1629..1647    -  promoter       T7 promoter: promoter for bacteriophage T7 RNA polymerase
   1781..2590    +  CDS            KanR: aminoglycoside phosphotransferase; aph(3')-Ia; confers resistance to kanamycin in bacteria or G418 (Geneticin®) in eukaryotes
   2737..3325    +  rep_origin     ori: high-copy-number ColE1/pMB1/pBR322/pUC origin of replication
