[The description below was written by a language model from this plasmid's Addgene catalogue record and pLannotate feature annotations shown in this document.]
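Description:
pENTR-R4R3-mRuby-C is a MultiSite Gateway entry clone built on the Invitrogen pDONR221-P4rP3r backbone. It belongs to a modular CRISPR-Cas9 vector system developed for the moss Physcomitrella patens. The plasmid is about 3.4 kb, replicates in E. coli from a high-copy ColE1/pUC-type origin, and is selected with kanamycin through the aph(3')-Ia resistance gene. The annotated backbone also carries the rrnB T1 and T2 transcription terminators upstream of the recombination cassette, which insulate the insert from read-through transcription. M13 primer sites flank the cassette for sequencing, a T7 promoter lies downstream of it, and small lacI and lacZα fragments are vector remnants.

The payload is the coding sequence of mRuby2, a constitutively fluorescent red protein derived from Entacmaea quadricolor. It has no promoter of its own and sits between attR-type Gateway recombination sites. As the plasmid name indicates, these are attR4 and attR3. The automated annotation labels the upstream site attR1 with an overlapping attB4 core, which is consistent with the R4 variant. These sites place the cassette in the second, middle position of a three-fragment LR reaction. In that reaction, first- and third-position entry clones carrying homology arms for a chosen locus are recombined on either side of mRuby2 in a destination vector. The assembled product is a donor template for homology-directed repair. When it is used with Cas9 cleavage at the target site, it inserts mRuby2 in frame at the 3′ end of an endogenous gene, so the native protein carries a C-terminal red fluorescent tag and is expressed under its own regulatory elements. The record does not specify the homology sequences or the destination vector, which the user supplies.
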