Addgene plasmid #113755: pENTR-R4R3-mRuby-C
Purpose: Gateway multi-site entry clone for second position mRuby (C-terminal tag). Introduced into the genome via homology-directed repair after an LR reaction with homology sequences.
Depositing lab: Magdalena Bezanilla. Depositing organization: Dartmouth College and Medical School. Publication: Efficient and modular CRISPR-Cas9 vector system for Physcomitrella patens. Mallett DR, Chang M, Cheng X, Bezanilla M. Plant Direct. 2019 Sep 12;3(9):e00168. doi: 10.1002/pld3.168. eCollection 2019 Sep. PubMed 31523744.
Backbone
  Vector backbone: pDONR221-P4rP3r
  Backbone manufacturer: Invitrogen
  Backbone size w/o insert (bp): 2540
  Vector type: CRISPR ; Gateway Entry Vector
Growth in bacteria
  Bacterial resistance: Kanamycin, 50 μg/mL
  Growth temperature: 37°C
  Growth strain: DH5alpha
  Copy number: High Copy
Gene/Insert
  Gene/Insert name: mRuby2
  Insert size (bp): 723
  Tag / fusion protein: mRuby2 (C terminal on insert)
  Cloning method: Gateway Cloning
  Sequencing primers: 5′ M13 Forward; 3′ M13 Reverse
Terms and licenses: Academic/Nonprofit Terms; Industry Terms: Not Available to Industry
Depositor comments: Second position vector for three-way Gateway LR reaction to insert C-terminal mRuby2 at your locus of interest.
How to cite: pENTR-R4R3-mRuby-C was a gift from Magdalena Bezanilla (Addgene plasmid # 113755 ; http://n2t.net/addgene:113755 ; RRID:Addgene_113755)
